>Addgene plasmid #72829 | pMK291 (mAID-mClover-Bsr) | depositor full sequence | sequence record 133566 | pMK291 (mAID-mClover-Bsr) sequence 5774 bps
CTG
[124 nt withheld, positions 4-127]
C
[91 nt withheld, positions 129-219]
A
[49 nt withheld, positions 221-269]
CCTTTGACGTTGGAGTCCACGTTCTTT
[37 nt withheld, positions 297-333]
ACCCTATCTCGGTCTATTCTTTTGATTTATAAGGGATTTTGCCGATTTCGGCCTATTGGTTAAAAAATGA
GCTGATTTAACAAAAATTTAACGCGAATTTTAACAAAATATTAACGCTTACAATTTCCATTCGCCATTCA
GGCTGCGCAACTGTTGGGAAGGGCGATCGGTGCGGGCCTCTTCGCTATTACGCCAGCTGGCGAAAGGGGG
ATGTGCTGCAAGGCGATTAAGTTGGGTAACGCCAGGGTTTTCCCAGTCACGACGTTGTAAAACGACGGCC
AGTGAGCGCGCGTAATACGACTCACTATAGGGCGAATTGGAGCTCCCCGGGATCCGGTGCAGGCGCCAAG
GAGAAGAGTGCTTGTCCTAAAGATCCAGCCAAACCTCCGGCCAAGGCACAAGTTGTGGGATGGCCACCGG
TGAGATCATACCGGAAGAACGTGATGGTTTCCTGCCAAAAATCAAGCGGTGGCCCGGAGGCGGCGGCGTT
CGTGAAGGTATCAATGGACGGAGCACCGTACTTGAGGAAAATCGATTTGAGGATGTATAAAGCTAGCATG
GTGAGCAAGGGCGAGGAGCTGTTCACCGGGGTGGTGCCCATCCTGGTCGAGCTGGACGGCGACGTAAACG
GCCACAAGTTCAGCGTCCGCGGCGAGGGCGAGGGCGATGCCACCAACGGCAAGCTGACCCTGAAGTTCAT
CTGCACCACCGGCAAGCTGCCCGTGCCCTGGCCCACCCTCGTGACCACCTTCGGCTACGGCGTGGCCTGC
TTCAGCCGCTACCCCGACCACATGAAGCAGCACGACTTCTTCAAGTCCGCCATGCCCGAAGGCTACGTCC
AGGAGCGCACCATCTCTTTCAAGGACGACGGTACCTACAAGACCCGCGCCGAGGTGAAGTTCGAGGGCGA
CACCCTGGTGAACCGCATCGAGCTGAAGGGCATCGACTTCAAGGAGGACGGCAACATCCTGGGGCACAAG
CTGGAGTACAACTTCAACAGCCACAACGTCTATATCACGGCCGACAAGCAGAAGAACGGCATCAAGGCTA
ACTTCAAGATCCGCCACAACGTTGAGGACGGCAGCGTGCAGCTCGCCGACCACTACCAGCAGAACACCCC
CATCGGCGACGGCCCCGTGCTGCTGCCCGACAACCACTACCTGAGCCATCAGTCCAAGCTGAGCAAAGAC
CCCAACGAGAAGCGCGATCACATGGTCCTGCTGGAGTTCGTGACCGCCGCCGGGATTACACATGGCATGG
ACGAGCTGTACAAGTAATCTAGATAACTGATCATAATCAGCCATACCACATTTGTAGAGGTTTTACTTGC
TTTAAAAAACCTCCCACACCTCCCCCTGAACCTGAAACATAAAATGAATGCAATTGTTGTTGTTAACTTG
TTTATTGCAGCTTATAATGGTTACAAATAAAGCAATAGCATCACAAATTTCACAAATAAAGCATTTTTTT
CACTGCATTCTAGTTGTGGTTTGTCCAAACTCATCAATGTATCTTAACGCGTCGATCATATTCAATAACC
CTTAATATAACTTCGTATAATGTATGCTATACGAAGTTATTAGGTCTGAAGAGGAGTTTACGTCCAGCCA
AGCTTAGGATCTCGACCTCGAAATTCTACCGGGTAGGGGAGGCGCTTTTCCCAAGGCAGTCTGGAGCATG
CGCTTTAGCAGCCCCGCTGGGCACTTGGCGCTACACAAGTGGCCTCTGGCCTCGCACACATTCCACATCC
ACCGGTAGGCGCCAACCGACTCCGTTCTTTGGTGGCCCCTTCGCGCCACCTTCTACTCCTCCCCTAGTCA
GGAAGTTCCCCCCCGCCCCGCAGCTCGCGTCGTGCAGGACGTGACAAATGGAAGTAGCACGTCTCACTAG
TCTCGTGCAGATGGACAGCACCGCTGAGCAATGGAAGCGGGTAGGCCTTTGGGGCAGCGGCCAATAGCAG
CTTTGCTCCTTCGCTTTCTGGGCTCAGAGGCTGGGAAGGGGTGGGTCCGGGGGCGGGCTCAGGGGCGGGC
TCAGGGGCGGGGCGGGCGCCCGAAGGTCCTCCGGAGGCCCGGCATTCTGCACGCTTCAAAAGCGCACGTC
TGCCGCGCTGTTCTCCTCTTCCTCATCTCCGGGCCTTTCGACCTGCATCCATCTAGATCTCGAGCAGCTG
AAGCTTACCGCTAGCATGAAAACATTTAACATTTCTCAACAAGATCTAGAATTAGTAGAAGTAGCGACAG
AGAAGATTACAATGCTTTATGAGGATAATAAACATCATGTGGGAGCGGCAATTCGTACGAAAACAGGAGA
AATCATTTCGGCAGTACATATTGAAGCGTATATAGGACGAGTAACTGTTTGTGCAGAAGCCATTGCGATT
GGTAGTGCAGTTTCGAATGGACAAAAGGATTTTGACACGATTGTAGCTGTTAGACACCCTTATTCTGACG
AAGTAGATAGAAGTATTCGAGTGGTAAGTCCTTGTGGTATGTGTAGGGAGTTGATTTCAGACTATGCACC
AGATTGTTTTGTGTTAATAGAAATGAATGGCAAGTTAGTCAAAACTACGATTGAAGAACTCATTCCACTC
AAATATACCCGAAATTAAGCTAGCCGCCCGCCCCACGACCCGCAGCGCCCGACCGAAAGGAGCGCACGAC
CCCATGCATCGATGATATCAGATCCCCGGGATGCAGAAATTGATGATCTATTAAACAATAAAGATGTCCA
CTAAAATGGAAGTTTTTCCTGTCATACTTTGTTAAGAAGGGTGAGAACAGAGTACCTACATTTTGAATGG
AAGGATTGGAGCTACGGGGGTGGGGGTGGGGTGGGATTAGATAAATGCCTGCTCTTTACTGAAGGCTCTT
TACTATTGCTTTATGATAATGTTTCATAGTTGGATATCATAATTTAAACAAGCAAAACCAAATTAAGGGC
CAGCTCATTCCTCCCACTCATGATCTATAGATCTATAGATCTCTCGTGGGATCATTGTTTTTCTCTTGAT
TCCCACTTTGTGGTTCTAAGTACTGTGGTTTCCAAATGTGTCAGTTTCATAGCCTGAAGAACGAGATCAG
CAGCCTCTGTTCCACATACACTTCATTCTCAGTATTGTTTTGCCAAGTTCTAATTCCATCAGAAGCTGGT
CGAGATCCGGAACCCTTAATATAACTTCGTATAATGTATGCTATACGAAGTTATTAGGTCCCTCGAAGAG
GTTCACTAGGATCCGGTACCCAGCTTTTGTTCCCTTTAGTGAGGGTTAATTGCGCGCTTGGCGTAATCAT
GGTCATAGCTGTTTCCTGTGTGAAATTGTTATCCGCTCACAATTCCACACAACATACGAGCCGGAAGCAT
AAAGTGTAAAGCCTGGGGTGCCTAATGAGTGAGCTAACTCACATTAATTGCGTTGCGCTCACTGCCCGCT
TTCCAGTCGGGAAACCTGTCGTGCCAGCTGCATTAATGAATCGGCCAACGCGCGGGGAGAGGCGGTTTGC
GTATTGGGCGCTCTTCCGCTTCCTCGCTCACTGACTCGCTGCGCTCGGTCGTTCGGCTGCGGCGAGCGGT
ATCAGCTCACTCAAAGGCGGTAATACGGTTATCCACAGAATCAGGGGATAACGCAGGAAAGAACATGTGA
GCAAAAGGCCAGCAAAAGGCCAGGAACCGTAAAAAGGCCGCGTTGCTGGCGTTTTTCCATAGGCTCCGCC
CCCCTGACGAGCATCACAAAAATCGACGCTCAAGTCAGAGGTGGCGAAACCCGACAGGACTATAAAGATA
CCAGGCGTTTCCCCCTGGAAGCTCCCTCGTGCGCTCTCCTGTTCCGACCCTGCCGCTTACCGGATACCTG
TCCGCCTTTCTCCCTTCGGGAAGCGTGGCGCTTTCTCATAGCTCACGCTGTAGGTATCTCAGTTCGGTGT
AGGTCGTTCGCTCCAAGCTGGGCTGTGTGCACGAACCCCCCGTTCAGCCCGACCGCTGCGCCTTATCCGG
TAACTATCGTCTTGAGTCCAACCCGGTAAGACACGACTTATCGCCACTGGCAGCAGCCACTGGTAACAGG
ATTAGCAGAGCGAGGTATGTAGGCGGTGCTACAGAGTTCTTGAAGTGGTGGCCTAACTACGGCTACACTA
GAAGGACAGTATTTGGTATCTGCGCTCTGCTGAAGCCAGTTACCTTCGGAAAAAGAGTTGGTAGCTCTTG
ATCCGGCAAACAAACCACCGCTGGTAGCGGTGGTTTTTTTGTTTGCAAGCAGCAGATTACGCGCAGAAAA
AAAGGATCTCAAGAAGATCCTTTGATCTTTTCTACGGGGTCTGACGCTCAGTGGAACGAAAACTCACGTT
AAGGGATTTTGGTCATGAGATTATCAAAAAGGATCTTCACCTAGATCCTTTTAAATTAAAAATGAAGTTT
TAAATCAATCTAAAGTATATATGAGTAAACTTGGTCTGACAGTTACCAATGCTTAATCAGTGAGGCACCT
ATCTCAGCGATCTGTCTATTTCGTTCATCCATAGTTGCCTGACTCCCCGTCGTGTAGATAACTACGATAC
GGGAGGGCTTACCATCTGGCCCCAGTGCTGCAATGATACCGCGAGACCCACGCTCACCGGCTCCAGATTT
ATCAGCAATAAACCAGCCAGCCGGAAGGGCCGAGCGCAGAAGTGGTCCTGCAACTTTATCCGCCTCCATC
CAGTCTATTAATTGTTGCCGGGAAGCTAGAGTAAGTAGTTCGCCAGTTAATAGTTTGCGCAACGTTGTTG
CCATTGCTACAGGCATCGTGGTGTCACGCTCGTCGTTTGGTATGGCTTCATTCAGCTCCGGTTCCCAACG
ATCAAGGCGAGTTACATGATCCCCCATGTTGTGCAAAAAAGCGGTTAGCTCCTTCGGTCCTCCGATCGTT
GTCAGAAGTAAGTTGGCCGCAGTGTTATCACTCATGGTTATGGCAGCACTGCATAATTCTCTTACTGTCA
TGCCATCCGTAAGATGCTTTTCTGTGACTGGTGAGTACTCAACCAAGTCATTCTGAGAATAGTGTATGCG
GCGACCGAGTTGCTCTTGCCCGGCGTCAATACGGGATAATACCGCGCCACATAGCAGAACTTTAAAAGTG
CTCATCATTGGAAAACGTTCTTCGGGGCGAAAACTCTCAAGGATCTTACCGCTGTTGAGATCCAGTTCGA
TGTAACCCACTCGTGCACCCAACTGATCTTCAGCATCTTTTACTTTCACCAGCGTTTCTGGGTGAGCAAA
AACAGGAAGGCAAAATGCCGCAAAAAAGGGAATAAGGGCGACACGGAAATGTTGAATACTCATACTCTTC
CTTTTTCAATATTATTGAAGCATTTATCAGGGTTATTGTCTCATGAGCGGATACATATTTGAATGTATTT
AGAAAAATAAACAAATAGGGGTTCCGCGCACATTTCCCCGAAAAGTGCCAC
Features (pLannotate 1.2.2; 20 found; start..end, strand, type, name):
      4..432     +  rep_origin     f1 ori (sequence partly withheld): f1 bacteriophage origin of replication; arrow indicates direction of (+) strand synthesis
    463..618     -  CDS            lacZα (fragment): LacZα fragment of β-galactosidase; lacZ fragment
    626..644     +  promoter       T7 promoter: promoter for bacteriophage T7 RNA polymerase
    681..884     +  CDS            mini-AID: minimal degron from the auxin-responsive IAA17 protein of Arabidopsis thaliana (Kubota et al., 2013) acts as an auxin-inducible degron (AID) in the presence of TIR1
    891..1610    +  CDS            mClover3: bright green-yellow fluorescent protein derived from mClover2, with improved photostability (Bajar et al., 2003) mammalian codon-optimized
   1621..1705    +  CDS            large T antigen (fragment): large T antigen from SV40 (simian virus 40)
   1728..1849    +  polyA_signal   SV40 poly(A) signal: SV40 polyadenylation signal
   1880..1913    -  protein_bind   loxP: Cre-mediated recombination occurs in the 8-bp core sequence (GCATACAT). Cre recombinase
   1974..2473    +  promoter       PGK promoter: mouse phosphoglycerate kinase 1 promoter
   2519..2938    +  CDS            bsr: BSR_BACCE - Experimental evidence at protein level: Swiss-Prot protein existence level 1. Catalyzes the deamination of the cytosine moiety of the antibiotics blasticidin S, cytomycin and acetylblasticidin S. From Bacillus cereus.
   3025..3477    +  polyA_signal   PGK poly(A) signal: mouse phosphoglycerate kinase 1 polyadenylation signal
   3504..3537    -  protein_bind   loxP: Cre-mediated recombination occurs in the 8-bp core sequence (GCATACAT). Cre recombinase
   3586..3604    -  promoter       T3 promoter: promoter for bacteriophage T3 RNA polymerase
   3649..3665    -  protein_bind   lac operator: The lac repressor binds to the lac operator to inhibit transcription in E. coli. This inhibition can be relieved by adding lactose or isopropyl-β-D-thiogalactopyranoside (IPTG). lac repressor encoded by lacI
   3673..3703    -  promoter       lac promoter: promoter for the E. coli lac operon
   3718..3739    -  protein_bind   CAP binding site: CAP binding activates transcription in the presence of cAMP. E. coli catabolite activator protein
   3752..3844    -  CDS            lacI (fragment): lac repressor; lacI; The lac repressor binds to the lac operator to inhibit transcription in E. coli. This inhibition can be relieved by adding lactose or isopropyl-β-D-thiogalactopyranoside (IPTG).
   4027..4615    -  rep_origin     ori: high-copy-number ColE1/pMB1/pBR322/pUC origin of replication
   4786..5646    -  CDS            AmpR: β-lactamase; bla; confers resistance to ampicillin, carbenicillin, and related antibiotics
   5647..5751    -  promoter       AmpR promoter: bla
