>Addgene plasmid #72829 | pMK291 (mAID-mClover-Bsr) | addgene full sequence | sequence record 212939 | Addgene NGS Result
CTG
[124 nt withheld, positions 4-127]
C
[91 nt withheld, positions 129-219]
A
[49 nt withheld, positions 221-269]
CCTTTGACGTTGGAGTCCACGTTCTTT
[37 nt withheld, positions 297-333]
ACCCTATCTCGGTCTATTCTTTTGATTTATAAGGGATTTTGCCGATTTCGGCCTATTGGTTAAAAAATGA
GCTGATTTAACAAAAATTTAACGCGAATTTTAACAAAATATTAACGCTTACAATTTCCATTCGCCATTCA
GGCTGCGCAACTGTTGGGAAGGGCGATCGGTGCGGGCCTCTTCGCTATTACGCCAGCTGGCGAAAGGGGG
ATGTGCTGCAAGGCGATTAAGTTGGGTAACGCCAGGGTTTTCCCAGTCACGACGTTGTAAAACGACGGCC
AGTGAGCGCGCGTAATACGACTCACTATAGGGCGAATTGGAGCTCCCCGGGATCCGGTGCAGGCGCCAAG
GAGAAGAGTGCTTGTCCTAAAGATCCAGCCAAACCTCCGGCCAAGGCACAAGTTGTGGGATGGCCACCGG
TGAGATCATACCGGAAGAACGTGATGGTTTCCTGCCAAAAATCAAGCGGTGGCCCGGAGGCGGCGGCGTT
CGTGAAGGTATCAATGGACGGAGCACCGTACTTGAGGAAAATCGATTTGAGGATGTATAAAGCTAGCATG
GTGAGCAAGGGCGAGGAGCTGTTCACCGGGGTGGTGCCCATCCTGGTCGAGCTGGACGGCGACGTAAACG
GCCACAAGTTCAGCGTCCGCGGCGAGGGCGAGGGCGATGCCACCAACGGCAAGCTGACCCTGAAGTTCAT
CTGCACCACCGGCAAGCTGCCCGTGCCCTGGCCCACCCTCGTGACCACCTTCGGCTACGGCGTGGCCTGC
TTCAGCCGCTACCCCGACCACATGAAGCAGCACGACTTCTTCAAGTCCGCCATGCCCGAAGGCTACGTCC
AGGAGCGCACCATCTCTTTCAAGGACGACGGTACCTACAAGACCCGCGCCGAGGTGAAGTTCGAGGGCGA
CACCCTGGTGAACCGCATCGAGCTGAAGGGCATCGACTTCAAGGAGGACGGCAACATCCTGGGGCACAAG
CTGGAGTACAACTTCAACAGCCACAACGTCTATATCACGGCCGACAAGCAGAAGAACGGCATCAAGGCTA
ACTTCAAGATCCGCCACAACGTTGAGGACGGCAGCGTGCAGCTCGCCGACCACTACCAGCAGAACACCCC
CATCGGCGACGGCCCCGTGCTGCTGCCCGACAACCACTACCTGAGCCATCAGTCCAAGCTGAGCAAAGAC
CCCAACGAGAAGCGCGATCACATGGTCCTGCTGGAGTTCGTGACCGCCGCCGGGATTACACATGGCATGG
ACGAGCTGTACAAGTAATCTAGATAACTGATCATAATCAGCCATACCACATTTGTAGAGGTTTTACTTGC
TTTAAAAAACCTCCCACACCTCCCCCTGAACCTGAAACATAAAATGAATGCAATTGTTGTTGTTAACTTG
TTTATTGCAGCTTATAATGGTTACAAATAAAGCAATAGCATCACAAATTTCACAAATAAAGCATTTTTTT
CACTGCATTCTAGTTGTGGTTTGTCCAAACTCATCAATGTATCTTAACGCGTCGATCATATTCAATAACC
CTTAATATAACTTCGTATAATGTATGCTATACGAAGTTATTAGGTCTGAAGAGGAGTTTACGTCCAGCCA
AGCTTAGGATCTCGACCTCGAAATTCTACCGGGTAGGGGAGGCGCTTTTCCCAAGGCAGTCTGGAGCATG
CGCTTTAGCAGCCCCGCTGGGCACTTGGCGCTACACAAGTGGCCTCTGGCCTCGCACACATTCCACATCC
ACCGGTAGGCGCCAACCGACTCCGTTCTTTGGTGGCCCCTTCGCGCCACCTTCTACTCCTCCCCTAGTCA
GGAAGTTCCCCCCCGCCCCGCAGCTCGCGTCGTGCAGGACGTGACAAATGGAAGTAGCACGTCTCACTAG
TCTCGTGCAGATGGACAGCACCGCTGAGCAATGGAAGCGGGTAGGCCTTTGGGGCAGCGGCCAATAGCAG
CTTTGCTCCTTCGCTTTCTGGGCTCAGAGGCTGGGAAGGGGTGGGTCCGGGGGCGGGCTCAGGGGCGGGC
TCAGGGGCGGGGCGGGCGCCCGAAGGTCCTCCGGAGGCCCGGCATTCTGCACGCTTCAAAAGCGCACGTC
TGCCGCGCTGTTCTCCTCTTCCTCATCTCCGGGCCTTTCGACCTGCATCCATCTAGATCTCGAGCAGCTG
AAGCTTACCGCTAGCATGAAAACATTTAACATTTCTCAACAAGATCTAGAATTAGTAGAAGTAGCGACAG
AGAAGATTACAATGCTTTATGAGGATAATAAACATCATGTGGGAGCGGCAATTCGTACGAAAACAGGAGA
AATCATTTCGGCAGTACATATTGAAGCGTATATAGGACGAGTAACTGTTTGTGCAGAAGCCATTGCGATT
GGTAGTGCAGTTTCGAATGGACAAAAGGATTTTGACACGATTGTAGCTGTTAGACACCCTTATTCTGACG
AAGTAGATAGAAGTATTCGAGTGGTAAGTCCTTGTGGTATGTGTAGGGAGTTGATTTCAGACTATGCACC
AGATTGTTTTGTGTTAATAGAAATGAATGGCAAGTTAGTCAAAACTACGATTGAAGAACTCATTCCACTC
AAATATACCCGAAATTAAGCTAGCCGCCCGCCCCACGACCCGCAGCGCCCGACCGAAAGGAGCGCACGAC
CCCATGCATCGATGATATCAGATCCCCGGGATGCAGAAATTGATGATCTATTAAACAATAAAGATGTCCA
CTAAAATGGAAGTTTTTCCTGTCATACTTTGTTAAGAAGGGTGAGAACAGAGTACCTACATTTTGAATGG
AAGGATTGGAGCTACGGGGGTGGGGGTGGGGTGGGATTAGATAAATGCCTGCTCTTTACTGAAGGCTCTT
TACTATTGCTTTATGATAATGTTTCATAGTTGGATATCATAATTTAAACAAGCAAAACCAAATTAAGGGC
CAGCTCATTCCTCCCACTCATGATCTATAGATCTATAGATCTCTCGTGGGATCATTGTTTTTCTCTTGAT
TCCCACTTTGTGGTTCTAAGTACTGTGGTTTCCAAATGTGTCAGTTTCATAGCCTGAAGAACGAGATCAG
CAGCCTCTGTTCCACATACACTTCATTCTCAGTATTGTTTTGCCAAGTTCTAATTCCATCAGAAGCTGGT
CGAGATCCGGAACCCTTAATATAACTTCGTATAATGTATGCTATACGAAGTTATTAGGTCCCTCGAAGAG
GTTCACTAGGATCCGGTACCCAGCTTTTGTTCCCTTTAGTGAGGGTTAATTGCGCGCTTGGCGTAATCAT
GGTCATAGCTGTTTCCTGTGTGAAATTGTTATCCGCTCACAATTCCACACAACATACGAGCCGGAAGCAT
AAAGTGTAAAGCCTGGGGTGCCTAATGAGTGAGCTAACTCACATTAATTGCGTTGCGCTCACTGCCCGCT
TTCCAGTCGGGAAACCTGTCGTGCCAGCTGCATTAATGAATCGGCCAACGCGCGGGGAGAGGCGGTTTGC
GTATTGGGCGCTCTTCCGCTTCCTCGCTCACTGACTCGCTGCGCTCGGTCGTTCGGCTGCGGCGAGCGGT
ATCAGCTCACTCAAAGGCGGTAATACGGTTATCCACAGAATCAGGGGATAACGCAGGAAAGAACATGTGA
GCAAAAGGCCAGCAAAAGGCCAGGAACCGTAAAAAGGCCGCGTTGCTGGCGTTTTTCCATAGGCTCCGCC
CCCCTGACGAGCATCACAAAAATCGACGCTCAAGTCAGAGGTGGCGAAACCCGACAGGACTATAAAGATA
CCAGGCGTTTCCCCCTGGAAGCTCCCTCGTGCGCTCTCCTGTTCCGACCCTGCCGCTTACCGGATACCTG
TCCGCCTTTCTCCCTTCGGGAAGCGTGGCGCTTTCTCATAGCTCACGCTGTAGGTATCTCAGTTCGGTGT
AGGTCGTTCGCTCCAAGCTGGGCTGTGTGCACGAACCCCCCGTTCAGCCCGACCGCTGCGCCTTATCCGG
TAACTATCGTCTTGAGTCCAACCCGGTAAGACACGACTTATCGCCACTGGCAGCAGCCACTGGTAACAGG
ATTAGCAGAGCGAGGTATGTAGGCGGTGCTACAGAGTTCTTGAAGTGGTGGCCTAACTACGGCTACACTA
GAAGAACAGTATTTGGTATCTGCGCTCTGCTGAAGCCAGTTACCTTCGGAAAAAGAGTTGGTAGCTCTTG
ATCCGGCAAACAAACCACCGCTGGTAGCGGTGGTTTTTTTGTTTGCAAGCAGCAGATTACGCGCAGAAAA
AAAGGATCTCAAGAAGATCCTTTGATCTTTTCTACGGGGTCTGACGCTCAGTGGAACGAAAACTCACGTT
AAGGGATTTTGGTCATGAGATTATCAAAAAGGATCTTCACCTAGATCCTTTTAAATTAAAAATGAAGTTT
TAAATCAATCTAAAGTATATATGAGTAAACTTGGTCTGACAGTTACCAATGCTTAATCAGTGAGGCACCT
ATCTCAGCGATCTGTCTATTTCGTTCATCCATAGTTGCCTGACTCCCCGTCGTGTAGATAACTACGATAC
GGGAGGGCTTACCATCTGGCCCCAGTGCTGCAATGATACCGCGAGACCCACGCTCACCGGCTCCAGATTT
ATCAGCAATAAACCAGCCAGCCGGAAGGGCCGAGCGCAGAAGTGGTCCTGCAACTTTATCCGCCTCCATC
CAGTCTATTAATTGTTGCCGGGAAGCTAGAGTAAGTAGTTCGCCAGTTAATAGTTTGCGCAACGTTGTTG
CCATTGCTACAGGCATCGTGGTGTCACGCTCGTCGTTTGGTATGGCTTCATTCAGCTCCGGTTCCCAACG
ATCAAGGCGAGTTACATGATCCCCCATGTTGTGCAAAAAAGCGGTTAGCTCCTTCGGTCCTCCGATCGTT
GTCAGAAGTAAGTTGGCCGCAGTGTTATCACTCATGGTTATGGCAGCACTGCATAATTCTCTTACTGTCA
TGCCATCCGTAAGATGCTTTTCTGTGACTGGTGAGTACTCAACCAAGTCATTCTGAGAATAGTGTATGCG
GCGACCGAGTTGCTCTTGCCCGGCGTCAATACGGGATAATACCGCGCCACATAGCAGAACTTTAAAAGTG
CTCATCATTGGAAAACGTTCTTCGGGGCGAAAACTCTCAAGGATCTTACCGCTGTTGAGATCCAGTTCGA
TGTAACCCACTCGTGCACCCAACTGATCTTCAGCATCTTTTACTTTCACCAGCGTTTCTGGGTGAGCAAA
AACAGGAAGGCAAAATGCCGCAAAAAAGGGAATAAGGGCGACACGGAAATGTTGAATACTCATACTCTTC
CTTTTTCAATATTATTGAAGCATTTATCAGGGTTATTGTCTCATGAGCGGATACATATTTGAATGTATTT
AGAAAAATAAACAAATAGGGGTTCCGCGCACATTTCCCCGAAAAGTGCCAC
Features (pLannotate 1.2.2; 20 found; start..end, strand, type, name):
      4..432     +  rep_origin     f1 ori (sequence partly withheld): f1 bacteriophage origin of replication; arrow indicates direction of (+) strand synthesis
    463..618     -  CDS            lacZα (fragment): LacZα fragment of β-galactosidase; lacZ fragment
    626..644     +  promoter       T7 promoter: promoter for bacteriophage T7 RNA polymerase
    681..884     +  CDS            mini-AID: minimal degron from the auxin-responsive IAA17 protein of Arabidopsis thaliana (Kubota et al., 2013) acts as an auxin-inducible degron (AID) in the presence of TIR1
    891..1610    +  CDS            mClover3: bright green-yellow fluorescent protein derived from mClover2, with improved photostability (Bajar et al., 2003) mammalian codon-optimized
   1621..1705    +  CDS            large T antigen (fragment): large T antigen from SV40 (simian virus 40)
   1728..1849    +  polyA_signal   SV40 poly(A) signal: SV40 polyadenylation signal
   1880..1913    -  protein_bind   loxP: Cre-mediated recombination occurs in the 8-bp core sequence (GCATACAT). Cre recombinase
   1974..2473    +  promoter       PGK promoter: mouse phosphoglycerate kinase 1 promoter
   2519..2938    +  CDS            bsr: BSR_BACCE - Experimental evidence at protein level: Swiss-Prot protein existence level 1. Catalyzes the deamination of the cytosine moiety of the antibiotics blasticidin S, cytomycin and acetylblasticidin S. From Bacillus cereus.
   3025..3477    +  polyA_signal   PGK poly(A) signal: mouse phosphoglycerate kinase 1 polyadenylation signal
   3504..3537    -  protein_bind   loxP: Cre-mediated recombination occurs in the 8-bp core sequence (GCATACAT). Cre recombinase
   3586..3604    -  promoter       T3 promoter: promoter for bacteriophage T3 RNA polymerase
   3649..3665    -  protein_bind   lac operator: The lac repressor binds to the lac operator to inhibit transcription in E. coli. This inhibition can be relieved by adding lactose or isopropyl-β-D-thiogalactopyranoside (IPTG). lac repressor encoded by lacI
   3673..3703    -  promoter       lac promoter: promoter for the E. coli lac operon
   3718..3739    -  protein_bind   CAP binding site: CAP binding activates transcription in the presence of cAMP. E. coli catabolite activator protein
   3752..3844    -  CDS            lacI (fragment): lac repressor; lacI; The lac repressor binds to the lac operator to inhibit transcription in E. coli. This inhibition can be relieved by adding lactose or isopropyl-β-D-thiogalactopyranoside (IPTG).
   4027..4615    -  rep_origin     ori: high-copy-number ColE1/pMB1/pBR322/pUC origin of replication
   4786..5646    -  CDS            AmpR: β-lactamase; bla; confers resistance to ampicillin, carbenicillin, and related antibiotics
   5647..5751    -  promoter       AmpR promoter: bla
