[The description below was written by a language model from this plasmid's Addgene catalogue record and pLannotate feature annotations shown in this document.]
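Description:
pMK291 (mAID-mClover-Bsr) is a 5,774 bp cassette plasmid built on pBluescript KS(-) that serves as the source of a tagging module for making CRISPR/Cas9 homology donors. It is not itself an expression vector for a gene of interest. It is propagated in E. coli as a high-copy plasmid through the ColE1/pUC-type origin and selected with ampicillin (AmpR under its own bla promoter). The backbone also retains the f1 origin, the interrupted lacZα/lac promoter region, and flanking T7 and T3 promoters.

The insert, bounded by BamHI sites that are preserved on both sides, begins with a promoterless open reading frame encoding the mini-AID degron, the minimal auxin-responsive portion of Arabidopsis IAA17. This is fused to the green-yellow fluorescent protein mClover (annotated by sequence similarity as mClover3) and followed by an SV40 polyadenylation signal. Downstream lies a loxP-flanked selection unit in which the mouse PGK promoter drives the Bacillus cereus bsr gene, terminated by the PGK poly(A) signal, conferring blasticidin resistance in vertebrate cells. The two loxP sites would allow Cre-mediated removal of the marker after clone isolation.

In use, the cassette is combined with homology arms matching the 3′ end of a target gene to build a donor, and Cas9 cleavage near the stop codon promotes in-frame integration. The endogenous protein then carries a C-terminal mAID-mClover tag expressed from its native promoter. This permits fluorescent visualisation and, in cells expressing the TIR1 F-box protein, rapid auxin-induced degradation. The record lists human, mouse, rat and chicken as applicable species.
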