Addgene plasmid #72829: pMK291 (mAID-mClover-Bsr)
Purpose: C-terminal tagging with mAID-mClover using CRISPR/Cas9
Depositing lab: Masato Kanemaki. Depositing organization: National Institute of Genetics. Publication: Rapid Protein Depletion in Human Cells by Auxin-Inducible Degron Tagging with Short Homology Donors. Natsume T, Kiyomitsu T, Saga Y, Kanemaki MT. Cell Rep. 2016 Apr 5;15(1):210-8. doi: 10.1016/j.celrep.2016.03.001. Epub 2016 Mar 24. PubMed 27052166.
Backbone
  Vector backbone: pBluescript KS(-)
  Backbone size w/o insert (bp): 3899
  Total vector size (bp): 5774
  Vector type: Mammalian Expression, CRISPR
  Selectable markers: Blasticidin
Growth in bacteria
  Bacterial resistance: Ampicillin, 100 μg/mL
  Growth temperature: 37°C
  Growth strain: DH5alpha
  Copy number: High Copy
Gene/Insert
  Gene/Insert name: mAID-mClover-Bsr
  Species: H. sapiens (human), M. musculus (mouse), R. norvegicus (rat), G. gallus (chicken)
  Insert size (bp): 2875
  Tag / fusion protein: mAID-mClover (C terminal on backbone)
  Cloning method: Restriction Enzyme; 5′ cloning site BamHI (not destroyed); 3′ cloning site BamHI (not destroyed)
  Sequencing primers: 5′ GTAAAACGACGGCCAGT; 3′ GGAAACAGCTATGACCATG
Resource information
  A portion of this plasmid was derived from a plasmid made by: mClover is a kind gift from Dr. Michael Lin (Addgene #40259)(Lam et al. Nat. Meth., 2012).
Terms and licenses: Academic/Nonprofit Terms; Industry Terms: Not Available to Industry
Depositor comments: This vector can be used for the construction of donor vectors for tagging with mAID-mClover.
How to cite: pMK291 (mAID-mClover-Bsr) was a gift from Masato Kanemaki (Addgene plasmid # 72829 ; http://n2t.net/addgene:72829 ; RRID:Addgene_72829)
