>Addgene plasmid #72829 | pMK291 (mAID-mClover-Bsr) | addgene partial sequence | sequence record 138224 | M13pUC-Fwd 5'-CCCAGTCACGACGTTGTAAAACG-3'
CGCGCGTAATACGACTCACTATAGGGCGAATTGGAGCTCCCCGGGATCCGGTGCAGGCGCCAAGGAGAAG
AGTGCTTGTCCTAAAGATCCAGCCAAACCTCCGGCCAAGGCACAAGTTGTGGGATGGCCACCGGTGAGAT
CATACCGGAAGAACGTGATGGTTTCCTGCCAAAAATCAAGCGGTGGCCCGGAGGCGGCGGCGTTCGTGAA
GGTATCAATGGACGGAGCACCGTACTTGAGGAAAATCGATTTGAGGATGTATAAAGCTAGCATGGTGAGC
AAGGGCGAGGAGCTGTTCACCGGGGTGGTGCCCATCCTGGTCGAGCTGGACGGCGACGTAAACGGCCACA
AGTTCAGCGTCCGCGGCGAGGGCGAGGGCGATGCCACCAACGGCAAGCTGACCCTGAAGTTCATCTGCAC
CACCGGCAAGCTGCCCGTGCCCTGGCCCACCCTCGTGACCACCTTCGGCTACGGCGTGGCCTGCTTCAGC
CGCTACCCCGACCACATGAAGCAGCACGACTTCTTCAAGTCCGCCATGCCCGAAGGCTACGTCCAGGAGC
GCACCATCTCTTTCAAGGACGACGGTACCTACAAGACCCGCGCCGAGGTGAAGTTCGAGGGCGACACCCT
GGTGAACCGCATCGAGCTGAAGGGCATCGACTTCAAGGAGGACGGCAACATCCTGGGGCACAAGCTGGAG
TACAACTTCAACAGCCACAACGTCTATATCACGGCCGACAAGCAGAAGAACGGCATCAAGGCTAACTTCA
AGATCCGCCACAACGTTGAGGACGGCAGCGTGCAGCTCGCCGACCACTACCAGCAGAACACCCCCATCGG
CGACGGCCCCGTGCTGCTGCCCGACAACCACTACCTGAGCCATCAGTCCAAGCTGAGCAAAGACCCCAAC
GAGAAGCGCGATCACATGGTCCTGCTGGAGTTCGTGACCGCCGCCGGGATTACACATGGCATGGACGAGC
TGTACAAGTAATCTAGATAACTGATCATAATCAGCCATACCACATTTGTAGAGGTTTTACTTGCTTTAAA
A
