>Addgene plasmid #72829 | pMK291 (mAID-mClover-Bsr) | addgene partial sequence | sequence record 138226 | mPGK-F 5'-cattctgcacgcttcaaaag-3'
TTCTCCTCTTCCTCATCTCCGGGCCTTTCGACCTGCATCCATCTAGATCTCGAGCAGCTGAAGCTTACCG
CTAGCATGAAAACATTTAACATTTCTCAACAAGATCTAGAATTAGTAGAAGTAGCGACAGAGAAGATTAC
AATGCTTTATGAGGATAATAAACATCATGTGGGAGCGGCAATTCGTACGAAAACAGGAGAAATCATTTCG
GCAGTACATATTGAAGCGTATATAGGACGAGTAACTGTTTGTGCAGAAGCCATTGCGATTGGTAGTGCAG
TTTCGAATGGACAAAAGGATTTTGACACGATTGTAGCTGTTAGACACCCTTATTCTGACGAAGTAGATAG
AAGTATTCGAGTGGTAAGTCCTTGTGGTATGTGTAGGGAGTTGATTTCAGACTATGCACCAGATTGTTTT
GTGTTAATAGAAATGAATGGCAAGTTAGTCAAAACTACGATTGAAGAACTCATTCCACTCAAATATACCC
GAAATTAAGCTAGCCGCCCGCCCCACGACCCGCAGCGCCCGACCGAAAGGAGCGCACGACCCCATGCATC
GATGATATCAGATCCCCGGGATGCAGAAATTGATGATCTATTAAACAATAAAGATGTCCACTAAAATGGA
AGTTTTTCCTGTCATACTTTGTTAAGAAGGGTGAGAACAGAGTACCTACATTTTGAATGGAAGGATTGGA
GCTACGGGGGTGGGGGTGGGGTGGGATT
